Addgene plasmid #32182: pNN_v2
Depositing lab: Feng Zhang. Depositing organization: Broad Institute. Publication: A transcription activator-like effector toolbox for genome engineering. Sanjana NE, Cong L, Zhou Y, Cunniff MM, Feng G, Zhang F. Nat Protoc. 2012 Jan 5;7(1):171-92. doi: 10.1038/nprot.2011.431. PubMed 22222791.
Backbone
  Vector backbone: pJ201
  Vector type: Bacterial Expression
Growth in bacteria
  Bacterial resistance: Kanamycin, 50 μg/mL
  Growth temperature: 37°C
  Growth strain: Stbl3
  Copy number: High Copy
Gene/Insert
  Gene/Insert name: TALE Monomer NN
Terms and licenses: Academic/Nonprofit Terms; Industry Terms: Not Available to Industry
Depositor comments: Please note that the uncut version of this plasmid runs differently than the other plasmids in this group. See the "Notes from Addgene" link above.
How to cite: pNN_v2 was a gift from Feng Zhang (Addgene plasmid # 32182 ; http://n2t.net/addgene:32182 ; RRID:Addgene_32182)
