[The description below was written by a language model from this plasmid's Addgene catalogue record and pLannotate feature annotations shown in this document.]
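Description:
pNN_v2 is a small (about 2.7 kb) bacterial plasmid built on the pJ201 cloning backbone that carries a single TALE (transcription activator-like effector) repeat monomer of the "NN" type. It is catalogued as a bacterial expression vector, but the annotated features point to a simple storage or template plasmid. No promoter driving the insert is annotated, and the TALE monomer itself was not recognised by the automated annotation. It presumably lies in the unannotated stretch between the rrnB T1 terminator fragment and the short lacZα and rrnB T2 terminator fragments. These terminator remnants, together with a 5S rRNA segment from the rrnB region, would insulate the insert site from read-through transcription.

The plasmid replicates from a high-copy ColE1/pUC-type origin and is selected with kanamycin. Resistance comes from an aph(3')-Ia aminoglycoside phosphotransferase gene, which spans the numbering origin of the circular sequence and is preceded by a fragment of the bla (AmpR) promoter.

In TALE nomenclature, NN refers to the repeat-variable diresidue of the monomer, the pair of amino acids that sets the base preference of each repeat. NN is generally used to target guanine. The plasmid belongs to a TALE toolbox for genome engineering, in which individual monomer plasmids supply the repeat units that are assembled in a chosen order into custom DNA-binding arrays for designer TALE proteins. The record does not describe the assembly scheme itself. The depositor notes that the uncut form of this plasmid migrates differently on a gel from the other plasmids in the group.
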