Features (pLannotate 1.2.2; 8 found; start..end, strand, type, name):
    812..908     -  promoter       AmpR promoter (fragment): bla
    938..962     -  CDS            KanR (fragment): aminoglycoside phosphotransferase; aph(3')-Ia; confers resistance to kanamycin in bacteria or G418 (Geneticin®) in eukaryotes
    991..1106    +  ncRNA          5S rRNA: Accession: RF00001 - 5S ribosomal RNA
   1110..1150    +  terminator     rrnB T1 terminator (fragment): transcription terminator T1 from the E. coli rrnB gene
   1748..1767    +  CDS            lacZα (fragment): LacZα fragment of β-galactosidase; lacZ fragment
   1792..1809    -  terminator     rrnB T2 terminator (fragment): transcription terminator T2 from the E. coli rrnB gene
   2034..2622    -  rep_origin     ori: high-copy-number ColE1/pMB1/pBR322/pUC origin of replication
   2746..809     -  CDS            KanR (across the origin): aminoglycoside phosphotransferase; aph(3')-Ia; confers resistance to kanamycin in bacteria or G418 (Geneticin®) in eukaryotes
>Addgene plasmid #32182 | pNN_v2 | depositor full sequence | sequence record 37602 | pNN_v2 sequence 2746 bps
TAGAAAAACTCATCGAGCATCAAATGAAACTGCAATTTATTCATATCAGGATTATCAATACCATATTTTT
GAAAAAGCCGTTTCTGTAATGAAGGAGAAAACTCACCGAGGCAGTTCCATAGGATGGCAAGATCCTGGTA
TCGGTCTGCGATTCCGACTCGTCCAACATCAATACAACCTATTAATTTCCCCTCGTCAAAAATAAGGTTA
TCAAGTGAGAAATCACCATGAGTGACGACTGAATCCGGTGAGAATGGCAAAAGTTTATGCATTTCTTTCC
AGACTTGTTCAACAGGCCAGCCATTACGCTCGTCATCAAAATCACTCGCATCAACCAAACCGTTATTCAT
TCGTGATTGCGCCTGAGCGAGGCGAAATACGCGATCGCTGTTAAAAGGACAATTACAAACAGGAATCGAG
TGCAACCGGCGCAGGAACACTGCCAGCGCATCAACAATATTTTCACCTGAATCAGGATATTCTTCTAATA
CCTGGAACGCTGTTTTTCCGGGGATCGCAGTGGTGAGTAACCATGCATCATCAGGAGTACGGATAAAATG
CTTGATGGTCGGAAGTGGCATAAATTCCGTCAGCCAGTTTAGTCTGACCATCTCATCTGTAACATCATTG
GCAACGCTACCTTTGCCATGTTTCAGAAACAACTCTGGCGCATCGGGCTTCCCATACAAGCGATAGATTG
TCGCACCTGATTGCCCGACATTATCGCGAGCCCATTTATACCCATATAAATCAGCATCCATGTTGGAATT
TAATCGCGGCCTCGACGTTTCCCGTTGAATATGGCTCATATTCTTCCTTTTTCAATATTATTGAAGCATT
TATCAGGGTTATTGTCTCATGAGCGGATACATATTTGAATGTATTTAGAAAAATAAACAAATAGGGGTCA
GTGTTACAACCAATTAACCAATTCTGAACATTATCGCGAGCCCATTTATACCTGAATATGGCTCATAACA
CCCCTTGTTTGCCTGGCGGCAGTAGCGCGGTGGTCCCACCTGACCCCATGCCGAACTCAGAAGTGAAACG
CCGTAGCGCCGATGGTAGTGTGGGGACTCCCCATGCGAGAGTAGGGAACTGCCAGGCATCAAATAAAACG
AAAGGCTCAGTCGAAAGACTGGGCCTTTCGCCCGGGCTAATTAGGGGGTGTCGCCCTTCGCTGAACTCAC
CCCAGAGCAGGTCGTGGCAATTGCGAGCAACAACGGGGGAAAGCAGGCACTCGAAACCGTCCAGAGGTTG
CTGCCTGTGCTGTGCCAAGCGCACGGACGTCAAAAGGGCGACACAAAATTTATTCTAAATGCATAATAAA
TACTGATAACATCTTATAGTTTGTATTATATTTTGTATTATCGTTGACATGTATAATTTTGATATCAAAA
ACTGATTTTCCCTTTATTATTTTCGAGATTTATTTTCTTAATTCTCTTTAACAAACTAGAAATATTGTAT
ATACAAAAAATCATAAATAATAGATGAATAGTTTAATTATAGGTGTTCATCAATCGAAAAAGCAACGTAT
CTTATTTAAAGTGCGTTGCTTTTTTCTCATTTATAAGGTTAAATAATTCTCATATATCAAGCAAAGTGAC
AGGCGCCCTTAAATATTCTGACAAATGCTCTTTCCCTAAACTCCCCCCATAAAAAAACCCGCCGAAGCGG
GTTTTTACGTTATTTGCGGATTAACGATTACTCGTTATCAGAACCGCCCAGGGGGCCCGAGCTTAAGACT
GGCCGTCGTTTTACAACACAGAAAGAGTTTGTAGAAACGCAAAAAGGCCATCCGTCAGGGGCCTTCTGCT
TAGTTTGATGCCTGGCAGTTCCCTACTCTCGCCTTCCGCTTCCTCGCTCACTGACTCGCTGCGCTCGGTC
GTTCGGCTGCGGCGAGCGGTATCAGCTCACTCAAAGGCGGTAATACGGTTATCCACAGAATCAGGGGATA
ACGCAGGAAAGAACATGTGAGCAAAAGGCCAGCAAAAGGCCAGGAACCGTAAAAAGGCCGCGTTGCTGGC
GTTTTTCCATAGGCTCCGCCCCCCTGACGAGCATCACAAAAATCGACGCTCAAGTCAGAGGTGGCGAAAC
CCGACAGGACTATAAAGATACCAGGCGTTTCCCCCTGGAAGCTCCCTCGTGCGCTCTCCTGTTCCGACCC
TGCCGCTTACCGGATACCTGTCCGCCTTTCTCCCTTCGGGAAGCGTGGCGCTTTCTCATAGCTCACGCTG
TAGGTATCTCAGTTCGGTGTAGGTCGTTCGCTCCAAGCTGGGCTGTGTGCACGAACCCCCCGTTCAGCCC
GACCGCTGCGCCTTATCCGGTAACTATCGTCTTGAGTCCAACCCGGTAAGACACGACTTATCGCCACTGG
CAGCAGCCACTGGTAACAGGATTAGCAGAGCGAGGTATGTAGGCGGTGCTACAGAGTTCTTGAAGTGGTG
GGCTAACTACGGCTACACTAGAAGAACAGTATTTGGTATCTGCGCTCTGCTGAAGCCAGTTACCTTCGGA
AAAAGAGTTGGTAGCTCTTGATCCGGCAAACAAACCACCGCTGGTAGCGGTGGTTTTTTTGTTTGCAAGC
AGCAGATTACGCGCAGAAAAAAAGGATCTCAAGAAGATCCTTTGATCTTTTCTACGGGGTCTGACGCTCA
GTGGAACGACGCGCGCGTAACTCACGTTAAGGGATTTTGGTCATGAGCTTGCGCCGTCCCGTCAAGTCAG
CGTAATGCTCTGCTTT
