>Addgene plasmid #32182 | pNN_v2 | addgene partial sequence | sequence record 38505 | rrnB-T1-term-F 5'-ACGAAAGGCTCAGTCGAAAG-3'
GAGCAGGTCGTGGCAATTGCGAGCAACAACGGGGGAAAGCAGGCACTCGAAACCGTCCAGAGGTTGCTGC
CTGTGCTGTGCCAAGCGCACGGACGTCAAAAGGGCGACACAAAATTTATTCTAAATGCATAATAAATACT
GATAACATCTTATAGTTTGTATTATATTTTGTATTATCGTTGACATGTATAATTTTGATATCAAAAACTG
ATTTTCCCTTTATTATTTTCGAGATTTATTTTCTTAATTCTCTTTAACAAACTAGAAATATTGTATATAC
AAAAAATCATAAATAATAGATGAATAGTTTAATTATAGGTGTTCATCAATCGAAAAAGCAACGTATCTTA
TTTAAAGTGCGTTGCTTTTTTCTCATTTATAAGGTTAAATAATTCTCATATATCAAGCAAAGTGACAGGC
GCCCTTAAATATTCTGACAAATGCTCTTTCCCTAAACTCCCCCCATAAAAAAACCCGCCGAAGCGGGTTT
TTACGTTATTTGCGGATTAACGATTACTCGTTATCAGAACCGCCCAGGGGGCCCGAGCTTAAGACTGGCC
GTCGTTTTACAACACAGAAAGAGTTTGTAGAAACGCAAAAAGGCCATCCGTCAGGGGCCTTCTGCTTAGT
TTGATGCCTGGCAGTTCCCTACTCTCGCCTTCCGCTTCCTCGCTCACTGACTCGCTGCGCTCGGTCGTTC
GGCTGCGGCGAGCGGTATCAGCTCACTCAAAGGCGGTAATACGGTTATCCACAGAATCAGGGGATACCGC
AGGAAAGAACATGTGAGCAAAAGGCCAGCAAAAGGCCAGGAACCGTAAAAA
