>Addgene plasmid #32182 | pNN_v2 | addgene partial sequence | sequence record 45308 | rrnB-T1-term-Rev 5'-GAAAGGCCCAGTCTTTCGAC-3'
CTGGCAGTTCCCTACTCTCGCATGGGGAGTCCCCACACTACCATCGGCGCTACGGCGTTTCACTTCTGAG
TTCGGCATGGGGTCAGGTGGGACCACCGCGCTACTGCCGCCAGGCAAACAAGGGGTGTTATGAGCCATAT
TCAGGTATAAATGGGCTCGCGATAATGTTCAGAATTGGTTAATTGGTTGTAACACTGACCCCTATTTGTT
TATTTTTCTAAATACATTCAAATATGTATCCGCTCATGAGACAATAACCCTGATAAATGCTTCAATAATA
TTGAAAAAGGAAGAATATGAGCCATATTCAACGGGAAACGTCGAGGCCGCGATTAAATTCCAACATGGAT
GCTGATTTATATGGGTATAAATGGGCTCGCGATAATGTCGGGCAATCAGGTGCGACAATCTATCGCTTGT
ATGGGAAGCCCGATGCGCCAGAGTTGTTTCTGAAACATGGCAAAGGTAGCGTTGCCAATGATGTTACAGA
TGAGATGGTCAGACTAAACTGGCTGACGGAATTTATGCCACTTCCGACCATCAAGCATTTTATCCGTACT
CCTGATGATGCATGGTTACTCACCACTGCGATCCCCGGAAAAACAGCGTTCCAGGTATTAGAAGAATATC
CTGATTCAGGTGAAAATATTGTTGATGCGCTGGCAGTGTTCCTGCGCCGGTTGCACTCGATTCCTGTTTG
TAATTGTCCTTTTAACAGCGATCGCGTATTTCGCCTCGCTCAGGCGCAATCACGAATGAATAACGGTTTG
GTTGATGCGAGTGATTTTGATGACGAGCGTAATGGCTGGCCTGTTGAACAAGTCTGGAAAGAAATGCATA
AACTTTTG
